Addgene plasmid #217271: pMV-MarsTigger8
Purpose: Donor plasmid of MarsTigger8 Transposon
Depositing lab: Yong E Zhang. Depositing organization: Institute of Zoology, Chinese Academy of Sciences. Publication: Heterologous survey of 130 DNA transposons in human cells highlights their functional divergence and expands the genome engineering toolbox. Zhang T, Tan S, Tang N, Li Y, Zhang C, Sun J, Guo Y, Gao H, Cai Y, Sun W, Wang C, Fu L, Ma H, Wu Y, Hu X, Zhang X, Gee P, Yan W, Zhao Y, Chen Q, Guo B, Wang H, Zhang YE. Cell. 2024 Jul 11;187(14):3741-3760.e30. doi: 10.1016/j.cell.2024.05.007. Epub 2024 Jun 5. PubMed 38843831.
Backbone
  Vector backbone: pMV
  Vector type: Mammalian Expression
Growth in bacteria
  Bacterial resistance: Ampicillin, 100 μg/mL
  Growth temperature: 37°C
  Growth strain: DH5alpha
  Copy number: High Copy
Gene/Insert
  Gene/Insert name: TIRs of MarsTigger8 transposon
  Species: Synthetic
  Cloning method: Restriction Enzyme; 5′ cloning site Unknown (unknown if destroyed); 3′ cloning site Unknown (unknown if destroyed)
Terms and licenses: Academic/Nonprofit Terms; Industry Terms: Not Available to Industry
How to cite: pMV-MarsTigger8 was a gift from Yong E Zhang (Addgene plasmid # 217271 ; http://n2t.net/addgene:217271 ; RRID:Addgene_217271)
