[The description below was written by a language model from this plasmid's Addgene catalogue record and pLannotate feature annotations shown in this document.]
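Description:
pMV-MarsTigger8 is a transposon donor plasmid built on the pMV backbone and classed as a mammalian expression vector. It is propagated in E. coli as a high-copy plasmid through a ColE1/pUC-type origin of replication and selected with ampicillin via the β-lactamase gene and its native promoter. A short remnant of lacZα is also detected, presumably left over from the cloning backbone. The full sequence is 4,955 nt.

The catalogued insert is the pair of terminal inverted repeats (TIRs) of the MarsTigger8 DNA transposon, listed as synthetic. The automated feature table does not annotate the TIRs themselves, so their exact positions are not recorded. The unannotated stretches on either side of the reporter cassette are the likely locations, though this is an inference from the layout. The cassette consists of the mouse PGK promoter followed by a puromycin N-acetyltransferase coding sequence (annotated as a fragment), then EGFP, and ends with the bovine growth hormone polyadenylation signal. A short unannotated gap separates PuroR from EGFP. This arrangement suggests that the two are expressed from one transcript through a linker or self-cleaving peptide, but the record does not state what the linker is.

In a donor plasmid of this kind, a matching transposase supplied in trans recognises the TIRs, excises the intervening cargo and integrates it into the host genome. Stable puromycin resistance and green fluorescence then serve as readouts of transposition. No transposase gene is annotated on this plasmid. The associated work surveyed many DNA transposons for activity in human cells with a view to genome engineering, and this construct serves as the MarsTigger8 donor in such assays.
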