Features (pLannotate 1.2.2; 8 found; start..end, strand, type, name):
    118..138     -  CDS            lacZα (fragment): LacZα fragment of β-galactosidase; lacZ fragment
    538..1037    +  promoter       PGK promoter: mouse phosphoglycerate kinase 1 promoter
   1062..1656    +  CDS            PuroR (fragment): puromycin N-acetyltransferase; pac from Streptomyces alboniger; confers resistance to puromycin
   1720..2439    +  CDS            EGFP: the original enhanced GFP (Yang et al., 1996) mammalian codon-optimized
   2467..2691    +  polyA_signal   bGH poly(A) signal: bovine growth hormone polyadenylation signal
   3257..3845    -  rep_origin     ori: high-copy-number ColE1/pMB1/pBR322/pUC origin of replication
   4016..4876    -  CDS            AmpR: β-lactamase; bla; confers resistance to ampicillin, carbenicillin, and related antibiotics
   4877..26      -  promoter       AmpR promoter (across the origin): bla
>Addgene plasmid #217271 | pMV-MarsTigger8 | addgene full sequence | sequence record 443573 | Addgene NGS Result
AAAAATAAACAAATAGGGGTTCCGCGCACATTTCCCCGAAAAGTGCCACCTGACGTCTAAGAAACCATTA
TTATCATGACATTAACCTATAAAAATAGGCGTATCACGAGGCCCTTTCGTTGTAAAACGACGGCCAGTCG
AACCACGCAATGCGTCTCGATCCGCAGTGTCTTGCGTCTCTCAATTGTATTTATACAGACAGTTCTCGCT
TTACGTAAATTCGCATTACGCAAATTCGACTTTACGTAAAGAATTCTGAAAGAAATCCGCATTCCAAAAA
AAATTACGAAAATTCCTTACGCAAACCAGAGCTGTACAAAGACGCTGTATGATGCGGGCAGCGTAAATGG
TGGTGGGAAGCTGAGAAGCATCTCTAAGTCAGTTCCCGCGTGTCTGCAGACAGTGAGTAATACTGTGCCT
CTCCCTGTGTTCAATAGCGATCCTTATATTTTCACCGTGGCTGGCGGCAAACGCGCTCTCGGGGGGAAGA
GCGAACCATCTCGTAAGCGTAAGCCAACCGGTGCTAGCAATTCTACCGGGTAGGGGAGGCGCTTTTCCCA
AGGCAGTCTGGAGCATGCGCTTTAGCAGCCCCGCTGGGCACTTGGCGCTACACAAGTGGCCTCTGGCCTC
GCACACATTCCACATCCACCGGTAGGCGCCAACCGGCTCCGTTCTTTGGTGGCCCCTTCGCGCCACCTTC
TACTCCTCCCCTAGTCAGGAAGTTCCCCCCCGCCCCGCAGCTCGCGTCGTGCAGGACGTGACAAATGGAA
GTAGCACGTCTCACTAGTCTCGTGCAGATGGACAGCACCGCTGAGCAATGGAAGCGGGTAGGCCTTTGGG
GCAGCGGCCAATAGCAGCTTTGCTCCTTCGCTTTCTGGGCTCAGAGGCTGGGAAGGGGTGGGTCCGGGGG
CGGGCTCAGGGGCGGGCTCAGGGGCGGGGCGGGCGCCCGAAGGTCCTCCGGAGGCCCGGCATTCTGCACG
CTTCAAAAGCGCACGTCTGCCGCGCTGTTCTCCTCTTCCTCATCTCCGGGCCTTTCGACCTGCAGCCAAC
GCCACCATGGGGACCGAGTACAAGCCCACGGTGCGCCTCGCCACCCGCGACGACGTCCCCCGGGCCGTAC
GCACCCTCGCCGCCGCGTTCGCCGACTACCCCGCCACGCGCCACACCGTCGACCCGGACCGCCACATCGA
GCGGGTCACCGAGCTGCAAGAACTCTTCCTCACGCGCGTCGGGCTCGACATCGGCAAGGTGTGGGTCGCG
GACGACGGCGCCGCGGTGGCGGTCTGGACCACGCCGGAGAGCGTCGAAGCGGGGGCGGTGTTCGCCGAGA
TCGGCCCGCGCATGGCCGAGTTGAGCGGTTCCCGGCTGGCCGCGCAGCAACAGATGGAAGGCCTCCTGGC
GCCGCACCGGCCCAAGGAGCCCGCGTGGTTCCTGGCCACCGTCGGCGTCTCGCCCGACCACCAGGGCAAG
GGTCTGGGCAGCGCCGTCGTGCTCCCCGGAGTGGAGGCGGCCGAGCGCGCCGGGGTGCCCGCCTTCCTGG
AGACCTCCGCGCCCCGCAACCTCCCCTTCTACGAGCGGCTCGGCTTCACCGTCACCGCCGACGTCGAGGT
GCCCGAAGGACCGCGCACCTGGTGCATGACCCGCAAGCCCGGTGCCATCGATGCCACTAACTTCTCCCTG
TTGAAACAAGCAGGGGATGTCGAAGAGAATCCCGGGCCAATGGTGAGCAAGGGCGAGGAGCTGTTCACCG
GGGTGGTGCCCATCCTGGTCGAGCTGGACGGCGACGTAAACGGCCACAAGTTCAGCGTGTCCGGCGAGGG
CGAGGGCGATGCCACCTACGGCAAGCTGACCCTGAAGTTCATCTGCACCACCGGCAAGCTGCCCGTGCCC
TGGCCCACCCTCGTGACCACCCTGACCTACGGCGTGCAGTGCTTCAGCCGCTACCCCGACCACATGAAGC
AGCACGACTTCTTCAAGTCCGCCATGCCCGAAGGCTACGTCCAGGAGCGCACCATCTTCTTCAAGGACGA
CGGCAACTACAAGACCCGCGCCGAGGTGAAGTTCGAGGGCGACACCCTGGTGAACCGCATCGAGCTGAAG
GGCATCGACTTCAAGGAGGACGGCAACATCCTGGGGCACAAGCTGGAGTACAACTACAACAGCCACAACG
TCTATATCATGGCCGACAAGCAGAAGAACGGCATCAAGGTGAACTTCAAGATCCGCCACAACATCGAGGA
CGGCAGCGTGCAGCTCGCCGACCACTACCAGCAGAACACCCCCATCGGCGACGGCCCCGTGCTGCTGCCC
GACAACCACTACCTGAGCACCCAGTCCGCCCTGAGCAAAGACCCCAACGAGAAGCGCGATCACATGGTCC
TGCTGGAGTTCGTGACCGCCGCCGGGATCACTCTCGGCATGGACGAGCTGTACAAGTAATTAATTAAGCT
CGCTGATCAGCCTCGACTGTGCCTTCTAGTTGCCAGCCATCTGTTGTTTGCCCCTCCCCCGTGCCTTCCT
TGACCCTGGAAGGTGCCACTCCCACTGTCCTTTCCTAATAAAATGAGGAAATTGCATCGCATTGTCTGAG
TAGGTGTCATTCTATTCTGGGGGGTGGGGTGGGGCAGGACAGCAAGGGGGAGGATTGGGAAGACAATAGC
AGGCATGCTGGGGATGCGGTGGGCTCTATGGCTTCTGAGGCGCGCCCTCGAGGTGCAGTGGGTGGGGAAG
GGACAACATACTGCGCGCCTACGTTAACTTTACTGTACAGTACTGTGCATACTTTATCATTAACTTTACC
TTTCATTTCATAATTCTGTTTATTATCATGGTACAGTATTTAATATGTCTGCATTTTAGTACATTTTATG
ACTTGCGTAAAGGTATTATTTTGTGTATGCCTTTGTTACATAGGCTAAGTGAAGTGGGTGGGTAGGGGCA
AATTCGCATTACGTAAAAATTACTTTATATAGAGGTCTGCGGAATGGTCCACTTACGTAAAGCGAGAACT
GTCTGTATTTATAGGGCCCAGAGACGGAGTCACTGCCAACCGAGACGGTCATAGCTGTTTCCTGTGTGCC
GCTTCCTCGCTCACTGACTCGCTGCGCTCGGTCGTTCGGCTGCGGCGAGCGGTATCAGCTCACTCAAAGG
CGGTAATACGGTTACCCACAGAATCAGGGGATAACGCAGGAAAGAACATGTGAGCAAAAGGCCAGCAAAA
GGCCAGGAACCGTAAAAAGGCCGCGTTGCTGGCGTTTTTCCATAGGCTCCGCCCCCCTGACGAGCATCAC
AAAAATCGACGCTCAAGTCAGAGGTGGCGAAACCCGACAGGACTATAAAGATACCAGGCGTTTCCCCCTG
GAAGCTCCCTCGTGCGCTCTCCTGTTCCGACCCTGCCGCTTACCGGATACCTGTCCGCCTTTCTCCCTTC
GGGAAGCGTGGCGCTTTCTCATAGCTCACGCTGTAGGTATCTCAGTTCGGTGTAGGTCGTTCGCTCCAAG
CTGGGCTGTGTGCACGAACCCCCCGTTCAGCCCGACCGCTGCGCCTTATCCGGTAACTATCGTCTTGAGT
CCAACCCGGTAAGACACGACTTATCGCCACTGGCAGCAGCCACTGGTAACAGGATTAGCAGAGCGAGGTA
TGTAGGCGGTGCTACAGAGTTCTTGAAGTGGTGGCCTAACTACGGCTACACTAGAAGAACAGTATTTGGT
ATCTGCGCTCTGCTGAAGCCAGTTACCTTCGGAAAAAGAGTTGGTAGCTCTTGATCCGGCAAACAAACCA
CCGCTGGTAGCGGTGGTTTTTTTGTTTGCAAGCAGCAGATTACGCGCAGAAAAAAAGGATCTCAAGAAGA
TCCTTTGATCTTTTCTACGGGGTCTGACGCTCAGTGGAACGAAAACTCACGTTAAGGGATTTTGGTCATG
AGATTATCAAAAAGGATCTTCACCTAGATCCTTTTAAATTAAAAATGAAGTTTTAAATCAATCTAAAGTA
TATATGAGTAAACTTGGTCTGACAGTTACCAATGCTTAATCAGTGAGGCACCTATCTCAGCGATCTGTCT
CTTTCGTTCATCCATAGTTGCCTGACTCCCCGTCGTGTAGATAACTACGATACGGGAGGGCTTACCATCT
GGCCCCAGTGCTGCAATAATACCGCGGGACCCACGCTCACCGGCTCCAGATTTATCAGCAATAAACCAGC
CAGCCGGAAGGGCCGAGCGCAGAAGTGGTCCTGCAACTTTATCCGCCTCCATCCAGTCTATTAATTGTTG
CCGGGAAGCTAGAGTAAGTAGTTCGCCAGTTAATAGTTTGCGCAACGTTGTTGCCATCGCTACAGGCATC
GTGGTATCACGCTCGTCGTTTGGTATGGCTTCATTCAGCTCCGGTTCCCAACGATCAAGGCGAGTTACAT
GATCCCCCATGTTGCGCAAAAAAGCGGTTAGCTCCTTCGGTCCTCCGATCGTTGTCAGAAGTAAGTTGGC
CGCCGTGTTATCACTCATGGTTATGGCAGCACTACATAATTCTCTTACTGTCATGCCATCCGTAAGATGC
TTTTCTGTGACTGGTGAGTACTCAACCAAGTCATTCTGAGAATAGTGTATGCGGCGACCGAGTTGCTCTT
GCCCGGCGTCAATACGGGATAATACCGCGCCACATAGCAGAACTTTAAAAGTGCTCATCATTGGAAAACG
TTCTTCGGGGCGAAAACTCTCAAGGATCTTACCGCTGTTGAGATCCAGTTCGATGTAACCCACTCGTGCA
CCCAACTGATCTTCAGCATCTTTTACTTTCACCAGCGTTTCTGGGTGAGCAAAAACAGGAAGGCAAAATG
CCGCAAAAAAGGGAATAAGGGCGACACGGAAATGTTGAATACTCATACTCTTCCTTTTTCAATATTATTG
AAGCATTTATCAGGGTTATTGTCTCATGAGCGGATACATATTTGAATGTATTTAG
